>Addgene plasmid #240505 | pCI_VSV-G_GFPnes | addgene full sequence | sequence record 481192 | Addgene NGS Result
GGTCGACATTGATTATTGACTAGTTATTAATAGTAATCAATTACGGGGTCATTAGTTCATAGCCCATATA
TGGAGTTCCGCGTTACATAACTTACGGTAAATGGCCCGCCTGGCTGACCGCCCAACGACCCCCGCCCATT
GACGTCAATAATGACGTATGTTCCCATAGTAACGCCAATAGGGACTTTCCATTGACGTCAATGGGTGGAG
TATTTACGGTAAACTGCCCACTTGGCAGTACATCAAGTGTATCATATGCCAAGTACGCCCCCTATTGACG
TCAATGACGGTAAATGGCCCGCCTGGCATTATGCCCAGTACATGACCTTATGGGACTTTCCTACTTGGCA
GTACATCTACGTATTAGTCATCGCTATTACCATGGTCGAGGTGAGCCCCACGTTCTGCTTCACTCTCCCC
ATCTCCCCCCCCTCCCCACCCCCAATTTTGTATTTATTTATTTTTTAATTATTTTGTGCAGCGATGGGGG
CGGGGGGGGGGGGGGSGCGCGCCMGGSGGGGSGGGGSGGGGGGNGGGGGGGGGNGGGGNGRGGCGGAGAG
GTGCGGCGGCAGCCAATCAGAGCGGCGCGCTCCGAAAGTTTCCTTTTATGGCGAGGCGGCGGCGGCGGCG
GCCCTATAAAAAGCGAAGCGCGCGGCGGGCGGGAGTCGCTGCGCGCTGCCTTCGCCCCGTGCCCCGCTCC
GCCGCCGCCTCGCGCCGCCCGCCCCGGCTCTGACTGACCGCGTTACTCCCACAGGTGAGCGGGCGGGACG
GCCCTTCTCCTCCGGGCTGTAATTAGCGCTTGGTTTAATGACGGCTTGTTTCTTTTCTGTGGCTGCGTGA
AAGCCTTGAGGGGCTCCGGGAGGGCCCTTTGTGCGGGGGGAGCGGCTCGGGGGGTGCGTGCGTGTGTGTG
TGCGTGGGGAGCGCCGCGTGCGGCTCCGCGCTGCCCGGCGGCTGTGAGCGCTGCGGGCGCGGCGCGGGGC
TTTGTGCGCTCCGCAGTGTGCGCGAGGGGAGCGCGGCCGGGGGCGGTGCCCCGCGGTGCGGGGGGGGCTG
CGAGGGGAACAAAGGCTGCGTGCGGGGTGTGTGCGTGGGGGGGTGAGCAGGGGGTGTGGGCGCGTCGGTC
GGGCTGCAACCCCCCCTGCACCCCCCTCCCCGAGTTGCTGAGCACGGCCCGGCTTCGGGTGCGGGGCTCC
GTACGGGGCGTGGCGCGGGGCTCGCCGTGCCGGGCGGGGGGTGGCGGCAGGTGGGGGTGCCGGGCGGGGC
GGGGCCGCCKCGGGCCGGGGRGGGCTCGGGGGRGGGGCGCGGCGGCCCCCGGAGCGCCGGCGGCTGTCGA
GGCGCGGCGAGCCGCAGCCATTGCCTTTTATGGTAATCGTGCGAGAGGGCGCAGGGACTTCCTTTGTCCC
AAATCTGTGCGGAGCCGAAATCTGGGAGGCGCCGCCGCACCCCCTCTAGCGGGCGCGGGGCGAAGCGGTG
CGGCGCCGGCAGGAAGGAAATGGGCGGGGAGGGCCTTCGTGCGTCGCCGCGCCGCCGTCCCCTTCTCCCT
CTCCAGCCTCGGGGCTGTCCGCGGGGGGACGGCTGCCTTCGGGGGGGACGGGGCAGGGCGGGGTTCGGCT
TCTGGCGTGTGACCGGCGGCTCTAGAGCCTCTGCTAACCATGTTCATGCCTTCTTCTTTTTCCTACAGCT
CCTGGGCAACGTGCTGGTTATTGTGCTGTCTCATCATTTTGGCAAAGAATTGCTCGAGAGTTCGAAGCCT
TAAGTACGCGTAGGCGCGCCTTAATTAACGTTTAAACGCTAGCATGAAGTGCCTTTTGTACTTAGCCTTT
TTATTCATTGGGGTGAATTGC
[1296 nt withheld, positions 1842-3137]
AATCCAATCGAGCTTGTAGAAGGTTGGTTCAGTAGTTGGAAAAGCTCTATTGCCTCTTTTTTCTTTATCA
TAGGGTTAATCATTGGACTATTCTTGGTTCTCCGAGTTGGTATCCATCTTTGCATTAAATTAAAGCACAC
CAAGAAAAGACAGATTTATACAGACATAGAGATGAACCGACTTGGAAAGTAACCCGGGGGATCCGCCCCT
CTCCCTCCCCCCCCCCTAACGTTACTGGCCGAAGCCGCTTGGAATAAGGCCGGTGTGCGTTTGTCTATAT
GTTATTTTCCACCATATTGCCGTCTTTTGGCAATGTGAGGGCCCGGAAACCTGGCCCTGTCTTCTTGACG
AGCATTCCTAGGGGTCTTTCCCCTCTCGCCAAAGGAATGCAAGGTCTGTTGAATGTCGTGAAGGAAGCAG
TTCCTCTGGAAGCTTCTTGAAGACAAACAACGTCTGTAGCGACCCTTTGCAGGCAGCGGAACCCCCCACC
TGGCGACAGGTGCCTCTGCGGCCAAAAGCCACGTGTATAAGATACACCTGCAAAGGCGGCACAACCCCAG
TGCCACGTTGTGAGTTGGATAGTTGTGGAAAGAGTCAAATGGCTCTCCTCAAGCGTATTCAACAAGGGGC
TGAAGGATGCCCAGAAGGTACCCCATTGTATGGGATCTGATCTGGGGCCTCGGTACACATGCTTTACATG
TGTTTAGTCGAGGTTAAAAAAACGTCTAGGCCCCCCGAACCACGGGGACGTGGTTTTCCTTTGAAAAACA
CGATGATAATATGGCCACAACCATGGTGAGCAAGGGCGAGGAGCTGTTCACCGGGGTGGTGCCCATCCTG
GTCGAGCTGGACGGCGACGTAAACGGCCACAAGTTCAGCGTGTCCGGCGAGGGCGAGGGCGATGCCACCT
ACGGCAAGCTGACCCTGAAGTTCATCTGCACCACCGGCAAGCTGCCCGTGCCCTGGCCCACCCTCGTGAC
CACCCTGACCTACGGCGTGCAGTGCTTCAGCCGCTACCCCGACCACATGAAGCAGCACGACTTCTTCAAG
TCCGCCATGCCCGAAGGCTACGTCCAGGAGCGCACCATCTTCTTCAAGGACGACGGCAACTACAAGACCC
GCGCCGAGGTGAAGTTCGAGGGCGACACCCTGGTGAACCGCATCGAGCTGAAGGGCATCGACTTCAAGGA
GGACGGCAACATCCTGGGGCACAAGCTGGAGTACAACTACAACAGCCACAACGTCTATATCATGGCCGAC
AAGCAGAAGAACGGCATCAAGGTGAACTTCAAGATCCGCCACAACATCGAGGACGGCAGCGTGCAGCTCG
CCGACCACTACCAGCAGAACACCCCCATCGGCGACGGCCCCGTGCTGCTGCCCGACAACCACTACCTGAG
CACCCAGTCCGCCCTGAGCAAAGACCCCAACGAGAAGCGCGATCACATGGTCCTGCTGGAGTTCGTGACC
GCCGCCGGGATCACTCTCGGCATGGACGAGCTGTACATGAGCGGCGGCCTGCAGAAGAAGCTGGAGGAGC
TGGAGCTGGACTAATGTACAAGTAAAGCGGCCGGCCGCCAGCACAGTGGTCGATCGACCAATGCCCTGGC
TCACAAATACCACTGAGATCTTTTTCCCTCTGCCAAAAATTATGGGGACATCATGAAGCCCCTTGAGCAT
CTGACTTCTGGCTAATAAAGGAAATTTATTTTCATTGCAATAGTGTGTTGGAATTTTTTGTGTCTCTCAC
TCGGAAGGACATATGGGAGGGCAAATCATTTAAAACATCAGAATGAGTATTTGGTTTAGAGTTTGGCAAC
ATATGCCCATATGCTGGCTGCCATGAACAAAGGTTGGCTATAAAGAGGTCATCAGTATATGAAACAGCCC
CCTGCTGTCCATTCCTTATTCCATAGAAAAGCCTTGACTTGAGGTTAGATTTTTTTTATATTTTGTTTTG
TGTTATTTTTTTCTTTAACATCCCTAAAATTTTCCTTACATGTTTTACTAGCCAGATTTTTCCTCCTCTC
CTGACTACTCCCAGTCATAGCTGTCCCTCTTCTCTTATGGAGATCCCTCGACCTGCACCGTCGACCAGCT
GGTCGACGGTGCACCGTCGACCAGCTTGGCGTAATCATGGTCATAGCTGTTTCCTGTGTGAAATTGTTAT
CCGCTCACAATTCCACACAACATACGAGCCGGAAGCATAAAGTGTAAAGCCTGGGGTGCCTAATGAGTGA
GCTAACTCACATTAATTGCGTTGCGCTCACTGCCCGCTTTCCAGTCGGGAAACCTGTCGTGCCAGCGGAT
CCGCATCTCAATTAGTCAGCAACCATAGTCCCGCCCCTAACTCCGCCCATCCCGCCCCTAACTCCGCCCA
GTTCCGCCCATTCTCCGCCCCATGGCTGACTAATTTTTTTTATTTATGCAGAGGCCGAGGCCGCCTCGGC
CTCTGAGCTATTCCAGAAGTAGTGAGGAGGCTTTTTTGGAGGCCTAGGCTTTTGCAAAAAGCTAACTTGT
TTATTGCAGCTTATAATGGTTACAAATAAAGCAATAGCATCACAAATTTCACAAATAAAGCATTTTTTTC
ACTGCATTCTAGTTGTGGTTTGTCCAAACTCATCAATGTATCTTATCATGTCTGGATCCGCTGCATTAAT
GAATCGGCCAACGCGCGGGGAGAGGCGGTTTGCGTATTGGGCGCTCTTCCGCTTCCTCGCTCACTGACTC
GCTGCGCTCGGTCGTTCGGCTGCGGCGAGCGGTATCAGCTCACTCAAAGGCGGTAATACGGTTATCCACA
GAATCAGGGGATAACGCAGGAAAGAACATGTGAGCAAAAGGCCAGCAAAAGGCCAGGAACCGTAAAAAGG
CCGCGTTGCTGGCGTTTTTCCATAGGCTCCGCCCCCCTGACGAGCATCACAAAAATCGACGCTCAAGTCA
GAGGTGGCGAAACCCGACAGGACTATAAAGATACCAGGCGTTTCCCCCTGGAAGCTCCCTCGTGCGCTCT
CCTGTTCCGACCCTGCCGCTTACCGGATACCTGTCCGCCTTTCTCCCTTCGGGAAGCGTGGCGCTTTCTC
ATAGCTCACGCTGTAGGTATCTCAGTTCGGTGTAGGTCGTTCGCTCCAAGCTGGGCTGTGTGCACGAACC
CCCCGTTCAGCCCGACCGCTGCGCCTTATCCGGTAACTATCGTCTTGAGTCCAACCCGGTAAGACACGAC
TTATCGCCACTGGCAGCAGCCACTGGTAACAGGATTAGCAGAGCGAGGTATGTAGGCGGTGCTACAGAGT
TCTTGAAGTGGTGGCCTAACTACGGCTACACTAGAAGAACAGTATTTGGTATCTGCGCTCTGCTGAAGCC
AGTTACCTTCGGAAAAAGAGTTGGTAGCTCTTGATCCGGCAAACAAACCACCGCTGGTAGCGGTGGTTTT
TTTGTTTGCAAGCAGCAGATTACGCGCAGAAAAAAAGGATCTCAAGAAGATCCTTTGATCTTTTCTACGG
GGTCTGACGCTCAGTGGAACGAAAACTCACGTTAAGGGATTTTGGTCATGAGATTATCAAAAAGGATCTT
CACCTAGATCCTTTTAAATTAAAAATGAAGTTTTAAATCAATCTAAAGTATATATGAGTAAACTTGGTCT
GACAGTTACCAATGCTTAATCAGTGAGGCACCTATCTCAGCGATCTGTCTATTTCGTTCATCCATAGTTG
CCTGACTCCCCGTCGTGTAGATAACTACGATACGGGAGGGCTTACCATCTGGCCCCAGTGCTGCAATGAT
ACCGCGAGACCCACGCTCACCGGCTCCAGATTTATCAGCAATAAACCAGCCAGCCGGAAGGGCCGAGCGC
AGAAGTGGTCCTGCAACTTTATCCGCCTCCATCCAGTCTATTAATTGTTGCCGGGAAGCTAGAGTAAGTA
GTTCGCCAGTTAATAGTTTGCGCAACGTTGTTGCCATTGCTACAGGCATCGTGGTGTCACGCTCGTCGTT
TGGTATGGCTTCATTCAGCTCCGGTTCCCAACGATCAAGGCGAGTTACATGATCCCCCATGTTGTGCAAA
AAAGCGGTTAGCTCCTTCGGTCCTCCGATCGTTGTCAGAAGTAAGTTGGCCGCAGTGTTATCACTCATGG
TTATGGCAGCACTGCATAATTCTCTTACTGTCATGCCATCCGTAAGATGCTTTTCTGTGACTGGTGAGTA
CTCAACCAAGTCATTCTGAGAATAGTGTATGCGGCGACCGAGTTGCTCTTGCCCGGCGTCAATACGGGAT
AATACCGCGCCACATAGCAGAACTTTAAAAGTGCTCATCATTGGAAAACGTTCTTCGGGGCGAAAACTCT
CAAGGATCTTACCGCTGTTGAGATCCAGTTCGATGTAACCCACTCGTGCACCCAACTGATCTTCAGCATC
TTTTACTTTCACCAGCGTTTCTGGGTGAGCAAAAACAGGAAGGCAAAATGCCGCAAAAAAGGGAATAAGG
GCGACACGGAAATGTTGAATACTCATACTCTTCCTTTTTCAATATTATTGAAGCATTTATCAGGGTTATT
GTCTCATGAGCGGATACATATTTGAATGTATTTAGAAAAATAAACAAATAGGGGTTCCGCGCACATTTCC
CCGAAAAGTGCCACCTG
Features (pLannotate 1.2.2; 18 found; start..end, strand, type, name):
      5..384     +  enhancer       CMV enhancer: human cytomegalovirus immediate early enhancer
    386..661     +  promoter       chicken β-actin promoter: No description available
    662..1678    +  intron         chimeric intron: chimera between introns from chicken β-actin and rabbit β-globin
   1794..3329    +  CDS            VSV-G (sequence partly withheld): vesicular stomatitis virus G glycoprotein Indiana strain
   3343..3929    +  misc_feature   IRES2: internal ribosome entry site (IRES) of the encephalomyocarditis virus (EMCV)
   3930..4643    +  CDS            EGFP: EGFP is a basic (constitutively fluorescent) green fluorescent protein published in 1996, derived from Aequorea victoria. It is reported to be a rapidly-maturing weak dimer with moderate acid sensitivity.
   4831..4886    +  polyA_signal   β-globin poly(A) signal: rabbit β-globin polyadenylation signal (Gil and Proudfoot, 1987)
   5301..5317    -  protein_bind   lac operator: The lac repressor binds to the lac operator to inhibit transcription in E. coli. This inhibition can be relieved by adding lactose or isopropyl-β-D-thiogalactopyranoside (IPTG). lac repressor encoded by lacI
   5325..5355    -  promoter       lac promoter: promoter for the E. coli lac operon
   5370..5391    -  protein_bind   CAP binding site: CAP binding activates transcription in the presence of cAMP. E. coli catabolite activator protein
   5404..5443    -  CDS            lacI (fragment): lac repressor; lacI; The lac repressor binds to the lac operator to inhibit transcription in E. coli. This inhibition can be relieved by adding lactose or isopropyl-β-D-thiogalactopyranoside (IPTG).
   5450..5472    +  promoter       SV40 promoter (fragment): SV40 enhancer and early promoter
   5496..5631    +  rep_origin     SV40 ori: SV40 origin of replication
   5651..5785    +  polyA_signal   SV40 poly(A) signal: SV40 polyadenylation signal
   5787..5841    -  CDS            lacI (fragment): lac repressor; lacI; The lac repressor binds to the lac operator to inhibit transcription in E. coli. This inhibition can be relieved by adding lactose or isopropyl-β-D-thiogalactopyranoside (IPTG).
   6024..6612    -  rep_origin     ori: high-copy-number ColE1/pMB1/pBR322/pUC origin of replication
   6783..7643    -  CDS            AmpR: β-lactamase; bla; confers resistance to ampicillin, carbenicillin, and related antibiotics
   7644..7748    -  promoter       AmpR promoter: bla
