[The description below was written by a language model from this plasmid's Addgene catalogue record and pLannotate feature annotations shown in this document.]
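Description:
pCI_VSV-G_GFPnes is a 7,774-nt mammalian expression plasmid that co-expresses the vesicular stomatitis virus G glycoprotein (Indiana strain) and a green fluorescent marker, deposited for use in cell fusion assays. It is maintained in E. coli at high copy from a ColE1/pUC-type origin and selected with ampicillin through the β-lactamase gene and its native promoter. No mammalian selection marker is annotated. An SV40 origin of replication is present, which can support episomal amplification in cells that supply large T antigen. Remnants of lac promoter/operator and lacI sequences appear to be backbone carry-over.

The expression cassette is driven by a CAG-type arrangement: the CMV immediate-early enhancer, the chicken β-actin promoter and a chimeric β-actin/β-globin intron. It is terminated by the rabbit β-globin polyadenylation signal. This layout resembles a pCAGGS-style backbone more than a classic CMV-promoter pCI vector, although the catalogue lists the backbone as pCI. The catalogue also describes GFPnes as a C-terminal tag on the insert. The sequence annotation instead places an EMCV IRES between the VSV-G and EGFP coding regions, so the two proteins are translated separately from one bicistronic transcript rather than as a fusion. The name suggests that the EGFP carries a nuclear export signal, which would keep fluorescence cytoplasmic, but this element is not separately annotated.

VSV-G is a well-characterised viral fusogen that can drive cell–cell fusion. The plasmid would therefore plausibly serve as a fusion-competent control, with the green signal marking expressing cells so that multinucleation or content mixing with a differently labelled population can be scored. The record itself states only the general assay purpose.
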