Addgene plasmid #240505: pCI_VSV-G_GFPnes
Purpose: Cell fusion assays
Depositing lab: Benjamin Podbilewicz. Depositing organization: Technion Research and Development Foundation. Publication: Discovery of archaeal fusexins homologous to eukaryotic HAP2/GCS1 gamete fusion proteins. Moi D, Nishio S, Li X, Valansi C, Langleib M, Brukman NG, Flyak K, Dessimoz C, de Sanctis D, Tunyasuvunakool K, Jumper J, Grana M, Romero H, Aguilar PS, Jovine L, Podbilewicz B. Nat Commun. 2022 Jul 6;13(1):3880. doi: 10.1038/s41467-022-31564-1. PubMed 35794124.
Backbone
  Vector backbone: pCI
  Vector type: Mammalian Expression
Growth in bacteria
  Bacterial resistance: Ampicillin, 100 μg/mL
  Growth temperature: 37°C
  Growth strain: DH5alpha
  Copy number: High Copy
Gene/Insert
  Gene/Insert name: VSV-G
  Species: Vesicular Stomatitis Virus
  Tag / fusion protein: GFPnes (C terminal on insert)
  Cloning method: Restriction Enzyme; 5′ cloning site Uknown (unknown if destroyed)
Terms and licenses: Academic/Nonprofit Terms; Industry Terms: Not Available to Industry
How to cite: pCI_VSV-G_GFPnes was a gift from Benjamin Podbilewicz (Addgene plasmid # 240505 ; http://n2t.net/addgene:240505 ; RRID:Addgene_240505)
